>Addgene plasmid #207853 | pCMV-PE6c | addgene full sequence | sequence record 423164 | Addgene NGS Result
AGATTACGCGCAGAAAAAAAGGATCTCAAGAAGATCCTTTGATCTTTTCTACGGGGTCTGACACTCAGTG
GAACGAAAACTCACGTTAAGGGATTTTGGTCATGAGATTATCAAAAAGGATCTTCACCTAGATCCTTTTA
AATTAAAAATGAAGTTTTAAATCAATCTAAAGTATATATGAGTAAACTTGGTCTGACAGTTACCAATGCT
TAATCAGTGAGGCACCTATCTCAGCGATCTGTCTATTTCGTTCATCCATAGTTGCCTGACTCCCCGTCGT
GTAGATAACTACGATACGGGAGGGCTTACCATCTGGCCCCAGTGCTGCAATGATACCGCGAGAACCACGC
TCACCGGCTCCAGATTTATCAGCAATAAACCAGCCAGCCGGAAGGGCCGAGCGCAGAAGTGGTCCTGCAA
CTTTATCCGCCTCCATCCAGTCTATTAATTGTTGCCGGGAAGCTAGAGTAAGTAGTTCGCCAGTTAATAG
TTTGCGCAACGTTGTTGCCATTGCTACAGGCATCGTGGTGTCACGCTCGTCGTTTGGTATGGCTTCATTC
AGCTCCGGTTCCCAACGATCAAGGCGAGTTACATGATCCCCCATGTTGTGCAAAAAAGCGGTTAGCTCCT
TCGGTCCTCCGATCGTTGTCAGAAGTAAGTTGGCCGCAGTGTTATCACTCATGGTTATGGCAGCACTGCA
TAATTCTCTTACTGTCATGCCATCCGTAAGATGCTTTTCTGTGACTGGTGAGTACTCAACCAAGTCATTC
TGAGAATAGTGTATGCGGCGACCGAGTTGCTCTTGCCCGGCGTCAATACGGGATAATACCGCGCCACATA
GCAGAACTTTAAAAGTGCTCATCATTGGAAAACGTTCTTCGGGGCGAAAACTCTCAAGGATCTTACCGCT
GTTGAGATCCAGTTCGATGTAACCCACTCGTGCACCCAACTGATCTTCAGCATCTTTTACTTTCACCAGC
GTTTCTGGGTGAGCAAAAACAGGAAGGCAAAATGCCGCAAAAAAGGGAATAAGGGCGACACGGAAATGTT
GAATACTCATACTCTTCCTTTTTCAATATTATTGAAGCATTTATCAGGGTTATTGTCTCATGAGCGGATA
CATATTTGAATGTATTTAGAAAAATAAACAAATAGGGGTTCCGCGCACATTTCCCCGAAAAGTGCCACCT
GACGTCGACGGATCGGGAGATCGATCTCCCGATCCCCTAGGGTCGACTCTCAGTACAATCTGCTCTGATG
CCGCATAGTTAAGCCAGTATCTGCTCCCTGCTTGTGTGTTGGAGGTCGCTGAGTAGTGCGCGAGCAAAAT
TTAAGCTACAACAAGGCAAGGCTTGACCGACAATTGCATGAAGAATCTGCTTAGGGTTAGGCGTTTTGCG
CTGCTTCGCGATGTACGGGCCAGATATACGCGTTGACATTGATTATTGACTAGTTATTAATAGTAATCAA
TTACGGGGTCATTAGTTCATAGCCCATATATGGAGTTCCGCGTTACATAACTTACGGTAAATGGCCCGCC
TGGCTGACCGCCCAACGACCCCCGCCCATTGACGTCAATAATGACGTATGTTCCCATAGTAACGCCAATA
GGGACTTTCCATTGACGTCAATGGGTGGAGTATTTACGGTAAACTGCCCACTTGGCAGTACATCAAGTGT
ATCATATGCCAAGTACGCCCCCTATTGACGTCAATGACGGTAAATGGCCCGCCTGGCATTATGCCCAGTA
CATGACCTTATGGGACTTTCCTACTTGGCAGTACATCTACGTATTAGTCATCGCTATTACCATGGTGATG
CGGTTTTGGCAGTACATCAATGGGCGTGGATAGCGGTTTGACTCACGGGGATTTCCAAGTCTCCACCCCA
TTGACGTCAATGGGAGTTTGTTTTGGCACCAAAATCAACGGGACTTTCCAAAATGTCGTAACAACTCCGC
CCCATTGACGCAAATGGGCGGTAGGCGTGTACGGTGGGAGGTCTATATAAGCAGAGCTGGTTTAGTGAAC
CGTCAGATCCGCTAGAGATCCGCGGCCGCTAATACGACTCACTATAGGGAGAGCCGCCACCATGAAACGG
ACAGCCGACGGAAGCGAGTTCGAGTCACCAAAGAAGAAGCGGAAAGTCGACAAGAAGTACAGCATCGGCC
TGGACATCGGCACCAACTCTGTGGGCTGGGCCGTGATCACCGACGAGTACAAGGTGCCCAGCAAGAAATT
CAAGGTGCTGGGCAACACCGACCGGCACAGCATCAAGAAGAACCTGATCGGAGCCCTGCTGTTCGACAGC
GGCGAAACAGCCGAGGCCACCCGGCTGAAGAGAACCGCCAGAAGAAGATACACCAGACGGAAGAACCGGA
TCTGCTATCTGCAAGAGATCTTCAGCAACGAGATGGCCAAGGTGGACGACAGCTTCTTCCACAGACTGGA
AGAGTCCTTCCTGGTGGAAGAGGATAAGAAGCACGAGCGGCACCCCATCTTCGGCAACATCGTGGACGAG
GTGGCCTACCACGAGAAGTACCCCACCATCTACCACCTGAGAAAGAAACTGGTGGACAGCACCGACAAGG
CCGACCTGCGGCTGATCTATCTGGCCCTGGCCCACATGATCAAGTTCCGGGGCCACTTCCTGATCGAGGG
CGACCTGAACCCCGACAACAGCGACGTGGACAAGCTGTTCATCCAGCTGGTGCAGACCTACAACCAGCTG
TTCGAGGAAAACCCCATCAACGCCAGCGGCGTGGACGCCAAGGCCATCCTGTCTGCCAGACTGAGCAAGA
GCAGAAAGCTGGAAAATCTGATCGCCCAGCTGCCCGGCGAGAAGAAGAATGGCCTGTTCGGAAACCTGAT
TGCCCTGAGCCTGGGCCTGACCCCCAACTTCAAGAGCAACTTCGACCTGGCCGAGGATGCCAAACTGCAG
CTGAGCAAGGACACCTACGACGACGACCTGGACAACCTGCTGGCCCAGATCGGCGACCAGTACGCCGACC
TGTTTCTGGCCGCCAAGAACCTGTCCGACGCCATCCTGCTGAGCGACATCCTGAGAGTGAACACCGAGAT
CACCAAGGCCCCCCTGAGCGCCTCTATGATCAAGAGATACGACGAGCACCACCAGGACCTGACCCTGCTG
AAAGCTCTCGTGCGGCAGCAGCTGCCTGAGAAGTACAAAGAGATTTTCTTCGACCAGAGCAAGAACGGCT
ACGCCGGCTACATTGACGGCGGAGCCAGCCAGGAAGAGTTCTACAAGTTCATCAAGCCCATCCTGGAAAA
GATGGACGGCACCGAGGAACTGCTCGTGAAGCTGAAGAGAGAGGACCTGCTGCGGAAGCAGCGGACCTTC
GACAACGGCAGCATCCCCCACCAGATCCACCTGGGAGAGCTGCACGCCATTCTGCGGCGGCAGGAAGATT
TTTACCCATTCCTGAAGGACAACCGGGAAAAGATCGAGAAGATCCTGACCTTCCGCATCCCCTACTACGT
GGGCCCTCTGGCCAGGGGAAACAGCAGATTCGCCTGGATGACCAGAAAGAGCGAGGAAACCATCACCCCC
TGGAACTTCGAGGAAGTGGTGGACAAGGGCGCTTCCGCCCAGAGCTTCATCGAGCGGATGACCAACTTCG
ATAAGAACCTGCCCAACGAGAAGGTGCTGCCCAAGCACAGCCTGCTGTACGAGTACTTCACCGTGTATAA
CGAGCTGACCAAAGTGAAATACGTGACCGAGGGAATGAGAAAGCCCGCCTTCCTGAGCGGCGAGCAGAAA
AAGGCCATCGTGGACCTGCTGTTCAAGACCAACCGGAAAGTGACCGTGAAGCAGCTGAAAGAGGACTACT
TCAAGAAAATCGAGTGCTTCGACTCCGTGGAAATCTCCGGCGTGGAAGATCGGTTCAACGCCTCCCTGGG
CACATACCACGATCTGCTGAAAATTATCAAGGACAAGGACTTCCTGGACAATGAGGAAAACGAGGACATT
CTGGAAGATATCGTGCTGACCCTGACACTGTTTGAGGACAGAGAGATGATCGAGGAACGGCTGAAAACCT
ATGCCCACCTGTTCGACGACAAAGTGATGAAGCAGCTGAAGCGGCGGAGATACACCGGCTGGGGCAGGCT
GAGCCGGAAGCTGATCAACGGCATCCGGGACAAGCAGTCCGGCAAGACAATCCTGGATTTCCTGAAGTCC
GACGGCTTCGCCAACAGAAACTTCATGCAGCTGATCCACGACGACAGCCTGACCTTTAAAGAGGACATCC
AGAAAGCCCAGGTGTCCGGCCAGGGCGATAGCCTGCACGAGCACATTGCCAATCTGGCCGGCAGCCCCGC
CATTAAGAAGGGCATCCTGCAGACAGTGAAGGTGGTGGACGAGCTCGTGAAAGTGATGGGCCGGCACAAG
CCCGAGAACATCGTGATCGAAATGGCCAGAGAGAACCAGACCACCCAGAAGGGACAGAAGAACAGCCGCG
AGAGAATGAAGCGGATCGAAGAGGGCATCAAAGAGCTGGGCAGCCAGATCCTGAAAGAACACCCCGTGGA
AAACACCCAGCTGCAGAACGAGAAGCTGTACCTGTACTACCTGCAGAATGGGCGGGATATGTACGTGGAC
CAGGAACTGGACATCAACCGGCTGTCCGACTACGATGTGGACGCTATCGTGCCTCAGAGCTTTCTGAAGG
ACGACTCCATCGACAACAAGGTGCTGACCAGAAGCGACAAGAACCGGGGCAAGAGCGACAACGTGCCCTC
CGAAGAGGTCGTGAAGAAGATGAAGAACTACTGGCGGCAGCTGCTGAACGCCAAGCTGATTACCCAGAGA
AAGTTCGACAATCTGACCAAGGCCGAGAGAGGCGGCCTGAGCGAACTGGATAAGGCCGGCTTCATCAAGA
GACAGCTGGTGGAAACCCGGCAGATCACAAAGCACGTGGCACAGATCCTGGACTCCCGGATGAACACTAA
GTACGACGAGAATGACAAGCTGATCCGGGAAGTGAAAGTGATCACCCTGAAGTCCAAGCTGGTGTCCGAT
TTCCGGAAGGATTTCCAGTTTTACAAAGTGCGCGAGATCAACAACTACCACCACGCCCACGACGCCTACC
TGAACGCCGTCGTGGGAACCGCCCTGATCAAAAAGTACCCTAAGCTGGAAAGCGAGTTCGTGTACGGCGA
CTACAAGGTGTACGACGTGCGGAAGATGATCGCCAAGAGCGAGCAGGAAATCGGCAAGGCTACCGCCAAG
TACTTCTTCTACAGCAACATCATGAACTTTTTCAAGACCGAGATTACCCTGGCCAACGGCGAGATCCGGA
AGCGGCCTCTGATCGAGACAAACGGCGAAACCGGGGAGATCGTGTGGGATAAGGGCCGGGATTTTGCCAC
CGTGCGGAAAGTGCTGAGCATGCCCCAAGTGAATATCGTGAAAAAGACCGAGGTGCAGACAGGCGGCTTC
AGCAAAGAGTCTATCCTGCCCAAGAGGAACAGCGATAAGCTGATCGCCAGAAAGAAGGACTGGGACCCTA
AGAAGTACGGCGGCTTCGACAGCCCCACCGTGGCCTATTCTGTGCTGGTGGTGGCCAAAGTGGAAAAGGG
CAAGTCCAAGAAACTGAAGAGTGTGAAAGAGCTGCTGGGGATCACCATCATGGAAAGAAGCAGCTTCGAG
AAGAATCCCATCGACTTTCTGGAAGCCAAGGGCTACAAAGAAGTGAAAAAGGACCTGATCATCAAGCTGC
CTAAGTACTCCCTGTTCGAGCTGGAAAACGGCCGGAAGAGAATGCTGGCCTCTGCCGGCGAACTGCAGAA
GGGAAACGAACTGGCCCTGCCCTCCAAATATGTGAACTTCCTGTACCTGGCCAGCCACTATGAGAAGCTG
AAGGGCTCCCCCGAGGATAATGAGCAGAAACAGCTGTTTGTGGAACAGCACAAGCACTACCTGGACGAGA
TCATCGAGCAGATCAGCGAGTTCTCCAAGAGAGTGATCCTGGCCGACGCTAATCTGGACAAAGTGCTGTC
CGCCTACAACAAGCACCGGGATAAGCCCATCAGAGAGCAGGCCGAGAATATCATCCACCTGTTTACCCTG
ACCAATCTGGGAGCCCCTGCCGCCTTCAAGTACTTTGACACCACCATCGACCGGAAGAGGTACACCAGCA
CCAAAGAGGTGCTGGACGCCACCCTGATCCACCAGAGCATCACCGGCCTGTACGAGACACGGATCGACCT
GTCTCAGCTGGGAGGTGACTCCGGCGGAAGCTCTGGTGGCAGCAAGCGGACCGCCGACGGCTCTGAATTC
GAGAGCCCTAAGAAGAAAAGAAAGGTGAGCGGAGGCTCTAGCGGCGGAAGCATCAGCAGCTCTAAGCACA
CCCTGAGCCAGATGAACAAGGTGAGCAACATCGTGAAGGAACCCGAGCTGCCCGACATCTACAAGGAATT
TAAGGACATCACCGCCGACACCAATACCGAGAAGCTGCCTAAGCCTATTAAGGGCCTGGAATTTGAAGTG
GAACTGACACAGGAGAACTACAGACTGCCTATCCGGAACTATCCTCTGACTCCAGTCAAGATGCAGGCCA
TGAACGACGAGATCAATCAAGGCCTGAAAGGCGGCATCATCAGAGAGAGCAAGGCCATCAACGCCTGCCC
TGTTATATTCGTGCCCAGAAAGGAAGGCACACTGCGCATGGTGGTCGACTACAGGCCCCTGAACAAGTAC
GTGAAGCCCAACGTCTACCCCCTGCCACTGATTGAACAACTGCTGGCCAAGATCCAGGGCAGCACCATTT
TCACCAAGCTGGACCTGAAAAGCGCCTACCACCAGATCAGAGTGCGAAAGGGAGATGAGCACAAGCTGGC
CTTCCGGTGCCCCAGAGGAGTCTTCGAGTACCTGGTGATGCCTTACGGCATCAAGACAGCCCCTGCCCAC
TTTCAGTACTTCATCAACACAATCCTGGGCGAGGCCAAGGAAAGCCACGTGGTGTGCTACATGGACGACA
TCCTGATCCATTCCAAGTCCGAGTCCGAACACGTGAAACATGTGAAGGACGTGCTGCAAAAGCTGAAGAA
CGCTAATCTGATCATCAACCAGGCCAAATGCGAGTTTCACCAGAGCCAAGTGAAGTTCCTGGGCTACCAC
ATCAGCGAGAAGGGCTTAACCCCATGTCAGGAGAACATCGACAAGGTGCTGCAGTGGAAACAGCCTAAAA
ACCAGAAGGAACTGAGACAGTTCCTGGGCCAGGTGAACTACCTGAGAAAATTCATCCCCAAAACCAGCCA
GTTGACCCACCCTCTGAACAAACTCCTGAAAAAGGATGTCAGATGGAAATGGACCCCTACCCAGACCCAG
GCTATCGAGAATATCAAGCAATGTCTGGTGTCTCCTCCTGTGCTGAGGCACTTCGACTTCAGCAAGAAGA
TCCTGCTTGAGACAGACGTTTCTGATGTGGCCGTGGGAGCCGTGCTGAGCCAGAAGCATGATGATGATAA
GTACTACCCTGTGGGCTATTACAGCGCTAAAATGAGCAAAGCCCAGCTGAATTATTCTGTGTCCGACAAG
GAGATGCTGGCTATCATCAAAAGCCTGGAGCACTGGCGGCACTACCTGGAATCTACAATCGAGCCCTTCA
AGATCCTGACCGACCACAGAAACCTGATTGGAAGAATCACAAACGAGAGCGAACCAGAGAACAAGCGGCT
GGCCAGATGGCAGCTGTTCCTGCAGGACTTCAACTTCGAGATCAACTACAGACCTGGCTCTGCAAATCAC
ATCGCCGATGCCCTGTCTAGAATCGTGGACGAGACTGAGCCTATCCCTAAGGACAACGAAGATAACAGCA
TCAACTTCGTGAACCAGATCAGCATCTCTGGCGGCTCAAAAAGAACCGCCGACGGCAGCGAATTCGAGTC
TCCCAAGAAGAAGAGGAAAGTCGGCTCTGGCCCTGCCGCTAAGAGAGTGAAGCTGGACTAACCGGTCATC
ATCACCATCACCATTGAGTTTAAACCCGCTGATCAGCCTCGACTGTGCCTTCTAGTTGCCAGCCATCTGT
TGTTTGCCCCTCCCCCGTGCCTTCCTTGACCCTGGAAGGTGCCACTCCCACTGTCCTTTCCTAATAAAAT
GAGAAAATTGCATCGCATTGTCTGAGTAGGTGTCATTCTATTCTGGGGGGTGGGGTGGGGCAGGACAGCA
AGGGGGAGGATTGGGAAGACAATAGCAGGCATGCTGGGGATGCGGTGGGCTCTATGGCTTCTGAGGCGGA
AAGAACCAGCTGGGGCTCGATACCGTCGACCTCTAGCTAGAGCTTGGCGTAATCATGGTCATAGCTGTTT
CCTGTGTGAAATTGTTATCCGCTCACAATTCCACACAACATACGAGCCGGAAGCATAAAGTGTAAAGCCT
AGGGTGCCTAATGAGTGAGCTAACTCACATTAATTGCGTTGCGCTCACTGCCCGCTTTCCAGTCGGGAAA
CCTGTCGTGCCAGCTGCATTAATGAATCGGCCAACGCGCGGGGAGAGGCGGTTTGCGTATTGGGCGCTCT
TCCGCTTCCTCGCTCACTGACTCGCTGCGCTCGGTCGTTCGGCTGCGGCGAGCGGTATCAGCTCACTCAA
AGGCGGTAATACGGTTATCCACAGAATCAGGGGATAACGCAGGAAAGAACATGTGAGCAAAAGGCCAGCA
AAAGGCCAGGAACCGTAAAAAGGCCGCGTTGCTGGCGTTTTTCCATAGGCTCCGCCCCCCTGACGAGCAT
CACAAAAATCGACGCTCAAGTCAGAGGTGGCGAAACCCGACAGGACTATAAAGATACCAGGCGTTTCCCC
CTGGAAGCTCCCTCGTGCGCTCTCCTGTTCCGACCCTGCCGCTTACCGGATACCTGTCCGCCTTTCTCCC
TTCGGGAAGCGTGGCGCTTTCTCATAGCTCACGCTGTAGGTATCTCAGTTCGGTGTAGGTCGTTCGCTCC
AAGCTGGGCTGTGTGCACGAACCCCCCGTTCAGCCCGACCGCTGCGCCTTATCCGGTAACTATCGTCTTG
AGTCCAACCCGGTAAGACACGACTTATCGCCACTGGCAGCAGCCACTGGTAACAGGATTAGCAGAGCGAG
GTATGTAGGCGGTGCTACAGAGTTCTTGAAGTGGTGGCCTAACTACGGCTACACTAGAAGAACAGTATTT
GGTATCTGCGCTCTGCTGAAGCCAGTTACCTTCGGAAAAAGAGTTGGTAGCTCTTGATCCGGCAAACAAA
CCACCGCTGGTAGCGGTGGTTTTTTTGTTTGCAAGCAGC
Features (pLannotate 1.2.2; 16 found; start..end, strand, type, name):
    200..1060    -  CDS            AmpR: β-lactamase; bla; confers resistance to ampicillin, carbenicillin, and related antibiotics
   1061..1165    -  promoter       AmpR promoter: bla
   1236..1280    -  misc_feature   bom (fragment): basis of mobility region from pBR322
   1435..1814    +  enhancer       CMV enhancer: human cytomegalovirus immediate early enhancer
   1815..2018    +  promoter       CMV promoter: human cytomegalovirus (CMV) immediate early promoter
   2060..2078    +  promoter       T7 promoter: promoter for bacteriophage T7 RNA polymerase
   2149..6250    +  CDS            dCas9 (fragment): catalytically dead mutant of the Cas9 endonuclease from the Streptococcus pyogenes Type II CRISPR/Cas system RNA-guided DNA-binding protein that lacks endonuclease activity due to the D10A mutation in the RuvC catalytic domain and the N863A mutation in the HNH catalytic domain
   6352..7869    +  CDS            Tf2-3 (fragment): TF23_SCHPO - Also known as Tf2-1. Experimental evidence at protein level: Swiss-Prot protein existence level 1. From Schizosaccharomyces pombe (strain 972 / ATCC 24843) (Fission yeast).
   8023..8247    +  polyA_signal   bGH poly(A) signal: bovine growth hormone polyadenylation signal
   8251..8272    +  promoter       SV40 promoter (fragment): SV40 enhancer and early promoter
   8277..8293    +  misc_feature   MCS (fragment): pBluescript multiple cloning site
   8342..8358    -  protein_bind   lac operator: The lac repressor binds to the lac operator to inhibit transcription in E. coli. This inhibition can be relieved by adding lactose or isopropyl-β-D-thiogalactopyranoside (IPTG). lac repressor encoded by lacI
   8366..8396    -  promoter       lac promoter: promoter for the E. coli lac operon
   8411..8432    -  protein_bind   CAP binding site: CAP binding activates transcription in the presence of cAMP. E. coli catabolite activator protein
   8445..8537    -  CDS            lacI (fragment): lac repressor; lacI; The lac repressor binds to the lac operator to inhibit transcription in E. coli. This inhibition can be relieved by adding lactose or isopropyl-β-D-thiogalactopyranoside (IPTG).
   8720..29      -  rep_origin     ori (across the origin): high-copy-number ColE1/pMB1/pBR322/pUC origin of replication
