[The description below was written by a language model from this plasmid's Addgene catalogue record and pLannotate feature annotations shown in this document.]
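Description:
pCMV-PE6c is a 9.3 kb mammalian expression plasmid built on a pCMV backbone to produce the PE6c prime editor in transfected cells. It is propagated in E. coli as a high-copy plasmid through a ColE1/pUC-type origin and selected with ampicillin via the β-lactamase gene and its native promoter. Short remnants of lac regulatory sequences (lac promoter, operator, CAP site, a lacI fragment), a bom fragment and a small piece of SV40 promoter are backbone leftovers with no evident role in the payload.

The expression cassette is driven by the human cytomegalovirus immediate-early enhancer and promoter and terminated by the bovine growth hormone polyadenylation signal. A T7 promoter sits just upstream of the coding region and, with the bGH region, serves as a sequencing primer site. The roughly 5.9 kb synthetic insert encodes a single fusion protein: a Streptococcus pyogenes Cas9 carrying R221K, N394K and H840A, the last of which inactivates the HNH domain to give a nickase, joined to an evolved and engineered reverse transcriptase derived from the Schizosaccharomyces pombe Tf1 retrotransposon and bearing numerous substitutions. The automated annotation labels these segments as a "dCas9" fragment and a Tf2-family fragment, which reflects nearest-match homology rather than the catalogue description. A bipartite SV40 nuclear localisation signal is placed at the N terminus, with a second bipartite SV40 NLS and a c-Myc NLS at the C terminus.

In prime editing, the nickase cuts one DNA strand at a site specified by a prime editing guide RNA, and the reverse transcriptase copies the desired edit from that guide's template. No guide RNA cassette is annotated here, so it must be supplied separately. The plasmid comes from work using phage-assisted evolution and protein engineering to obtain compact, efficient prime editors.
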