Addgene plasmid #207853: pCMV-PE6c
Purpose: Mammalian expression of PE6c prime editor
Depositing lab: David Liu. Depositing organization: Broad Institute. Publication: Phage-assisted evolution and protein engineering yield compact, efficient prime editors. Doman JL, Pandey S, Neugebauer ME, An M, Davis JR, Randolph PB, McElroy A, Gao XD, Raguram A, Richter MF, Everette KA, Banskota S, Tian K, Tao YA, Tolar J, Osborn MJ, Liu DR. Cell. 2023 Aug 31;186(18):3983-4002.e26. doi: 10.1016/j.cell.2023.07.039. PubMed 37657419.
Backbone
  Vector backbone: pCMV
  Vector type: Mammalian Expression
Growth in bacteria
  Bacterial resistance: Ampicillin, 100 μg/mL
  Growth temperature: 37°C
  Growth strain: NEB Stable
  Copy number: High Copy
Gene/Insert
  Gene/Insert name: PE6c (alt name: Cas9 R221K,N394K,H840A-Tf1rt P70T,G72V,S87G,M102I,K106R,K118R,I128V,L158Q,F269L,A363V,K413E,S492N,K118R,S188K,I260L,S297Q,R288Q)
  Species: Synthetic
  Insert size (bp): 5880
  Mutation: Tf1rt(P70T, G72V, S87G, M102I, K106R, K118R, I128V, L158Q, F269L, A363V, K413E, S492N, K118R, S188K, I260L, S297Q, R288Q)
  Tag / fusion protein: SV40 bpNLS (N terminal on insert); SV40 bpNLS, c-Myc NLS (C terminal on insert)
  Cloning method: Gibson Cloning
  Sequencing primers: 5′ T7-forward; 3′ BGH-reverse
Terms and licenses: Academic/Nonprofit Terms; Industry Terms: Not Available to Industry
How to cite: pCMV-PE6c was a gift from David Liu (Addgene plasmid # 207853 ; http://n2t.net/addgene:207853 ; RRID:Addgene_207853)
